>Addgene plasmid #71547 | pEGFP-N1_SEPT2 | depositor full sequence | sequence record 129300 | pEGFP-N1_SEPT2 sequence 5782 bps
TAGTTATTAATAGTAATCAATTACGGGGTCATTAGTTCATAGCCCATATATGGAGTTCCGCGTTACATAA
CTTACGGTAAATGGCCCGCCTGGCTGACCGCCCAACGACCCCCGCCCATTGACGTCAATAATGACGTATG
TTCCCATAGTAACGCCAATAGGGACTTTCCATTGACGTCAATGGGTGGAGTATTTACGGTAAACTGCCCA
CTTGGCAGTACATCAAGTGTATCATATGCCAAGTACGCCCCCTATTGACGTCAATGACGGTAAATGGCCC
GCCTGGCATTATGCCCAGTACATGACCTTATGGGACTTTCCTACTTGGCAGTACATCTACGTATTAGTCA
TCGCTATTACCATGGTGATGCGGTTTTGGCAGTACATCAATGGGCGTGGATAGCGGTTTGACTCACGGGG
ATTTCCAAGTCTCCACCCCATTGACGTCAATGGGAGTTTGTTTTGGCACCAAAATCAACGGGACTTTCCA
AAATGTCGTAACAACTCCGCCCCATTGACGCAAATGGGCGGTAGGCGTGTACGGTGGGAGGTCTATATAA
GCAGAGCTGGTTTAGTGAACCGTCAGATCCGCTAGCGCTACCGGACTCAGATCTCGAGCCACCATGTCTA
AGCAACAACCAACTCAGTTTATAAATCCAGAAACTCCTGGCTATGTTGGATTTGCAAATCTTCCCAATCA
AGTTCACCGAAAATCAGTGAAGAAGGGGTTCGAGTTCACTCTGATGGTGGTTGGTGAATCTGGTCTAGGA
AAATCAACTCTCATAAACAGCTTATTCCTGACTGATCTCTACCCAGAAAGAATTATTCCTGGAGCTGCAG
AGAAAATTGAAAGAACTGTCCAGATAGAGGCTTCGACTGTTGAGATTGAAGAGCGGGGTGTGAAGCTGCG
GCTTACAGTAGTGGACACTCCCGGCTACGGGGATGCCATCAACTGCAGGGATTGTTTCAAGACAATTATC
TCCTACATTGATGAGCAGTTTGAACGCTACCTACATGATGAGAGTGGACTGAACAGGCGTCACATCATTG
ATAACAGGGTACATTGTTGCTTCTACTTCATTTCACCTTTTGGACATGGACTGAAGCCCTTAGATGTTGC
ATTTATGAAAGCGATACACAATAAGGTGAATATTGTGCCTGTCATTGCGAAAGCTGACACTCTCACTCTG
AAGGAGCGTGAGCGGCTTAAGAAAAGGATTTTGGATGAAATTGAAGAGCATAGCATTAAAATCTATCACT
TACCTGATGCAGAGTCAGATGAAGATGAAGACTTTAAGGAGCAGACTAGACTCCTCAAGGCCAGTATCCC
ATTCTCTGTGGTTGGCTCCAACCAGTTGATTGAAGCCAAAGGCAAGAAGGTTAGAGGCCGTCTCTACCCA
TGGGGTGTTGTAGAGGTGGAGAACCCAGAACACAATGACTTTCTGAAGCTGAGAACGATGCTCATCACCC
ACATGCAGGACCTACAGGAAGTGACCCAAGACCTTCACTATGAAAACTTCCGTTCTGAGAGGCTGAAGAG
AGGCGGCAGGAAAGTAGAGAATGAGGACATGAATAAAGACCAGATCTTGCTTGAAAAGGAGGCTGAGCTC
CGCCGCATGCAAGAGATGATTGCAAGAATGCAAGCGCAGATGCAGATGCAGATGCAGGGTGGTGACAGTG
ACAGCGGGGCTCTCGGGCAGCATGTGCGGGATCCACCGGTCGCCACCATGGTGAGCAAGGGCGAGGAGCT
GTTCACCGGGGTGGTGCCCATCCTGGTCGAGCTGGACGGCGACGTAAACGGCCACAAGTTCAGCGTGTCC
GGCGAGGGCGAGGGCGATGCCACCTACGGCAAGCTGACCCTGAAGTTCATCTGCACCACCGGCAAGCTGC
CCGTGCCCTGGCCCACCCTCGTGACCACCCTGACCTACGGCGTGCAGTGCTTCAGCCGCTACCCCGACCA
CATGAAGCAGCACGACTTCTTCAAGTCCGCCATGCCCGAAGGCTACGTCCAGGAGCGCACCATCTTCTTC
AAGGACGACGGCAACTACAAGACCCGCGCCGAGGTGAAGTTCGAGGGCGACACCCTGGTGAACCGCATCG
AGCTGAAGGGCATCGACTTCAAGGAGGACGGCAACATCCTGGGGCACAAGCTGGAGTACAACTACAACAG
CCACAACGTCTATATCATGGCCGACAAGCAGAAGAACGGCATCAAGGTGAACTTCAAGATCCGCCACAAC
ATCGAGGACGGCAGCGTGCAGCTCGCCGACCACTACCAGCAGAACACCCCCATCGGCGACGGCCCCGTGC
TGCTGCCCGACAACCACTACCTGAGCACCCAGTCCGCCCTGAGCAAAGACCCCAACGAGAAGCGCGATCA
CATGGTCCTGCTGGAGTTCGTGACCGCCGCCGGGATCACTCTCGGCATGGACGAGCTGTACAAGTAAAGC
GGCCGCGACTCTAGATCATAATCAGCCATACCACATTTGTAGAGGTTTTACTTGCTTTAAAAAACCTCCC
ACACCTCCCCCTGAACCTGAAACATAAAATGAATGCAATTGTTGTTGTTAACTTGTTTATTGCAGCTTAT
AATGGTTACAAATAAAGCAATAGCATCACAAATTTCACAAATAAAGCATTTTTTTCACTGCATTCTAGTT
GTGGTTTGTCCAAACTCATCAATGTATCTTAAGGCGTAAATTGTAAGCGTTAATATTTTGTTAAAATTCG
CGTTAAATTTTTGTTAAATCAGCTCATTTTTTAACCAATAGGCCGAAATCGGCAAAATCCCTTATAAATC
AAAAGAATAGACCGAGATAGGGT
[37 nt withheld, positions 2824-2860]
AAAGAACGTGGACTCCAACGTCAAAGG
[49 nt withheld, positions 2888-2936]
T
[91 nt withheld, positions 2938-3028]
G
[124 nt withheld, positions 3030-3153]
CAGGTGGCACTTTTCGGGGAAATGTGCGCGGAACCCCTATTTGTTTATTTTTCTAAATACATTCAAATAT
GTATCCGCTCATGAGACAATAACCCTGATAAATGCTTCAATAATATTGAAAAAGGAAGAGTCCTGAGGCG
GAAAGAACCAGCTGTGGAATGTGTGTCAGTTAGGGTGTGGAAAGTCCCCAGGCTCCCCAGCAGGCAGAAG
TATGCAAAGCATGCATCTCAATTAGTCAGCAACCAGGTGTGGAAAGTCCCCAGGCTCCCCAGCAGGCAGA
AGTATGCAAAGCATGCATCTCAATTAGTCAGCAACCATAGTCCCGCCCCTAACTCCGCCCATCCCGCCCC
TAACTCCGCCCAGTTCCGCCCATTCTCCGCCCCATGGCTGACTAATTTTTTTTATTTATGCAGAGGCCGA
GGCCGCCTCGGCCTCTGAGCTATTCCAGAAGTAGTGAGGAGGCTTTTTTGGAGGCCTAGGCTTTTGCAAA
GATCGATCAAGAGACAGGATGAGGATCGTTTCGCATGATTGAACAAGATGGATTGCACGCAGGTTCTCCG
GCCGCTTGGGTGGAGAGGCTATTCGGCTATGACTGGGCACAACAGACAATCGGCTGCTCTGATGCCGCCG
TGTTCCGGCTGTCAGCGCAGGGGCGCCCGGTTCTTTTTGTCAAGACCGACCTGTCCGGTGCCCTGAATGA
ACTGCAAGACGAGGCAGCGCGGCTATCGTGGCTGGCCACGACGGGCGTTCCTTGCGCAGCTGTGCTCGAC
GTTGTCACTGAAGCGGGAAGGGACTGGCTGCTATTGGGCGAAGTGCCGGGGCAGGATCTCCTGTCATCTC
ACCTTGCTCCTGCCGAGAAAGTATCCATCATGGCTGATGCAATGCGGCGGCTGCATACGCTTGATCCGGC
TACCTGCCCATTCGACCACCAAGCGAAACATCGCATCGAGCGAGCACGTACTCGGATGGAAGCCGGTCTT
GTCGATCAGGATGATCTGGACGAAGAGCATCAGGGGCTCGCGCCAGCCGAACTGTTCGCCAGGCTCAAGG
CGAGCATGCCCGACGGCGAGGATCTCGTCGTGACCCATGGCGATGCCTGCTTGCCGAATATCATGGTGGA
AAATGGCCGCTTTTCTGGATTCATCGACTGTGGCCGGCTGGGTGTGGCGGACCGCTATCAGGACATAGCG
TTGGCTACCCGTGATATTGCTGAAGAGCTTGGCGGCGAATGGGCTGACCGCTTCCTCGTGCTTTACGGTA
TCGCCGCTCCCGATTCGCAGCGCATCGCCTTCTATCGCCTTCTTGACGAGTTCTTCTGAGCGGGACTCTG
GGGTTCGAAATGACCGACCAAGCGACGCCCAACCTGCCATCACGAGATTTCGATTCCACCGCCGCCTTCT
ATGAAAGGTTGGGCTTCGGAATCGTTTTCCGGGACGCCGGCTGGATGATCCTCCAGCGCGGGGATCTCAT
GCTGGAGTTCTTCGCCCACCCTAGGGGGAGGCTAACTGAAACACGGAAGGAGACAATACCGGAAGGAACC
CGCGCTATGACGGCAATAAAAAGACAGAATAAAACGCACGGTGTTGGGTCGTTTGTTCATAAACGCGGGG
TTCGGTCCCAGGGCTGGCACTCTGTCGATACCCCACCGAGACCCCATTGGGGCCAATACGCCCGCGTTTC
TTCCTTTTCCCCACCCCACCCCCCAAGTTCGGGTGAAGGCCCAGGGCTCGCAGCCAACGTCGGGGCGGCA
GGCCCTGCCATAGCCTCAGGTTACTCATATATACTTTAGATTGATTTAAAACTTCATTTTTAATTTAAAA
GGATCTAGGTGAAGATCCTTTTTGATAATCTCATGACCAAAATCCCTTAACGTGAGTTTTCGTTCCACTG
AGCGTCAGACCCCGTAGAAAAGATCAAAGGATCTTCTTGAGATCCTTTTTTTCTGCGCGTAATCTGCTGC
TTGCAAACAAAAAAACCACCGCTACCAGCGGTGGTTTGTTTGCCGGATCAAGAGCTACCAACTCTTTTTC
CGAAGGTAACTGGCTTCAGCAGAGCGCAGATACCAAATACTGTCCTTCTAGTGTAGCCGTAGTTAGGCCA
CCACTTCAAGAACTCTGTAGCACCGCCTACATACCTCGCTCTGCTAATCCTGTTACCAGTGGCTGCTGCC
AGTGGCGATAAGTCGTGTCTTACCGGGTTGGACTCAAGACGATAGTTACCGGATAAGGCGCAGCGGTCGG
GCTGAACGGGGGGTTCGTGCACACAGCCCAGCTTGGAGCGAACGACCTACACCGAACTGAGATACCTACA
GCGTGAGCTATGAGAAAGCGCCACGCTTCCCGAAGGGAGAAAGGCGGACAGGTATCCGGTAAGCGGCAGG
GTCGGAACAGGAGAGCGCACGAGGGAGCTTCCAGGGGGAAACGCCTGGTATCTTTATAGTCCTGTCGGGT
TTCGCCACCTCTGACTTGAGCGTCGATTTTTGTGATGCTCGTCAGGGGGGCGGAGCCTATGGAAAAACGC
CAGCAACGCGGCCTTTTTACGGTTCCTGGCCTTTTGCTGGCCTTTTGCTCACATGTTCTTTCCTGCGTTA
TCCCCTGATTCTGTGGATAACCGTATTACCGCCATGCAT
Features (pLannotate 1.2.2; 15 found; start..end, strand, type, name):
     61..364     +  enhancer       CMV enhancer: human cytomegalovirus immediate early enhancer
    365..568     +  promoter       CMV promoter: human cytomegalovirus (CMV) immediate early promoter
    591..619     +  misc_feature   MCS (fragment): multiple cloning site
    624..1706    +  CDS            Septin2: SEPT2_MOUSE - Also known as Nedd5 From Mus musculus (Mouse).
   1728..2447    +  CDS            EGFP: the original enhanced GFP (Yang et al., 1996) mammalian codon-optimized
   2464..2547    +  CDS            large T antigen (fragment): large T antigen from SV40 (simian virus 40)
   2570..2691    +  polyA_signal   SV40 poly(A) signal: SV40 polyadenylation signal
   2725..3153    -  rep_origin     f1 ori (sequence partly withheld): f1 bacteriophage origin of replication; arrow indicates direction of (+) strand synthesis
   3180..3284    +  promoter       AmpR promoter: bla
   3286..3643    +  promoter       SV40 promoter: SV40 enhancer and early promoter
   3678..4472    +  CDS            NeoR/KanR: aminoglycoside phosphotransferase from Tn5; aph(3')-II (or nptII); confers resistance to neomycin, kanamycin, and G418 (Geneticin®)
   4493..4645    +  CDS            ble (fragment): BLE_KLEPN - Experimental evidence at protein level: Swiss-Prot protein existence level 1. Binding protein with a strong affinity to the bleomycin family of antibiotics. Binds to CL990; an antimitotic-antibiotic compound. From Klebsiella pneumoniae.
   4704..4751    +  polyA_signal   HSV TK poly(A) signal: herpes simplex virus thymidine kinase polyadenylation signal (Cole and Stacy, 1985)
   4842..4858    -  polyA_signal   bGH poly(A) signal (fragment): bovine growth hormone polyadenylation signal
   5080..5668    +  rep_origin     ori: high-copy-number ColE1/pMB1/pBR322/pUC origin of replication
