[The description below was written by a language model from this plasmid's Addgene catalogue record and pLannotate feature annotations shown in this document.]
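Description:
pEGFP-N1_SEPT2 is a 5.8 kb mammalian expression plasmid built on the Clontech pEGFP-N1 backbone, designed to produce mouse Septin 2 (also known as Nedd5) fused at its C terminus to enhanced GFP. The roughly 1.1 kb Septin2 coding sequence was inserted between the XhoI and BamHI sites of the multiple cloning site, both of which remain intact, placing it directly upstream of and in frame with the backbone's mammalian codon-optimized EGFP. Transcription of the fusion is driven by the human cytomegalovirus immediate early enhancer and promoter, giving strong constitutive expression in most mammalian cell lines, and the transcript is terminated by the SV40 polyadenylation signal.

The plasmid is propagated in E. coli at high copy number through its pUC-type ColE1 origin, and it also carries an f1 phage origin that permits single-stranded DNA production. A single Tn5 aminoglycoside phosphotransferase gene serves as the marker in both hosts. A bacterial bla-type promoter drives it to give kanamycin resistance in E. coli, while the adjacent SV40 enhancer and early promoter, together with the HSV thymidine kinase poly(A) signal, allow G418 selection of stably transfected mammalian cells. The short large T antigen, ble and bGH poly(A) fragments in the annotation appear to be partial sequence matches within the backbone rather than functional elements.

The construct is suited to transient or stable transfection for visualizing Septin 2 localization and dynamics by fluorescence microscopy. The associated study concerns the role of septin GTPases in guiding microtubule organization and plus end dynamics in polarizing epithelia.
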