Addgene plasmid #71547: pEGFP-N1_SEPT2
Purpose: mammalian expression of Sept 2 with a GFP fusion
Depositing lab: Elias Spiliotis. Depositing organization: Drexel University. Publication: Septin GTPases spatially guide microtubule organization and plus end dynamics in polarizing epithelia. Bowen JR, Hwang D, Bai X, Roy D, Spiliotis ET. J Cell Biol. 2011 Jul 25;194(2):187-97. doi: 10.1083/jcb.201102076. PubMed 21788367.
Backbone
  Vector backbone: pEGFP-N1
  Backbone manufacturer: Clontech
  Backbone size w/o insert (bp): 4700
  Total vector size (bp): 5782
  Vector type: Mammalian Expression
  Selectable markers: Neomycin (select with G418)
Growth in bacteria
  Bacterial resistance: Kanamycin, 50 μg/mL
  Growth temperature: 37°C
  Growth strain: DH5alpha
  Copy number: High Copy
Gene/Insert
  Gene/Insert name: Septin 2
  Species: M. musculus (mouse)
  Insert size (bp): 1100
  Entrez Gene: Septin2 (a.k.a. AW208991, Nedd-5, Nedd5, Sept2, mKIAA0158)
  Promoter: CMV
  Tag / fusion protein: eGFP (C terminal on backbone)
  Cloning method: Restriction Enzyme; 5′ cloning site XhoI (not destroyed); 3′ cloning site BamHI (not destroyed)
  Sequencing primers: 5′ CMV-F; 3′ EGFP-N
Terms and licenses: Academic/Nonprofit Terms; Industry Terms: Not Available to Industry
How to cite: pEGFP-N1_SEPT2 was a gift from Elias Spiliotis (Addgene plasmid # 71547 ; http://n2t.net/addgene:71547 ; RRID:Addgene_71547)
