>Addgene plasmid #71547 | pEGFP-N1_SEPT2 | addgene partial sequence | sequence record 141115 | EGFP-N 5'-CGTCGCCGTCCAGCTCGACCAG-3'
CCTTGCTCACCATGGTGGCGACCGGTGGATCCCGCACATGCTGCCCGAGAGCCCCGCTGTCACTGTCACC
ACCCTGCATCTGCATCTGCATCTGCGCTTGCATTCTTGCAATCATCTCTTGCATGCGGCGGAGCTCAGCC
TCCTTTTCAAGCAAGATCTGGTCTTTATTCATGTCCTCATTCTCTACTTTCCTGCCGCCTCTCTTCAGCC
TCTCAGAACGGAAGTTTTCATAGTGAAGGTCTTGGGTCACTTCCTGTAGGTCCTGCATGTGGGTGATGAG
CATCGTTCTCAGCTTCAGAAAGTCATTGTGTTCTGGGTTCTCCACCTCTACAACACCCCATGGGTAGAGA
CGGCCTCTAACCTTCTTGCCTTTGGCTTCAATCAACTGGTTGGAGCCAACCACAGAGAATGGGATACTGG
CCTTGAGGAGTCTAGTCTGCTCCTTAAAGTCTTCATCTTCATCTGACTCTGCATCAGGTAAGTGATAGAT
TTTAATGCTATGCTCTTCAATTTCATCCAAAATCCTTTTCTTAAGCCGCTCACGCTCCTTCAGAGTGAGA
GTGTCAGCTTTCGCAATGACAGGCACAATATTCACCTTATTGTGTATCGCTTTCATAAATGCAACATCTA
AGGGCTTCAGTCCATGTCCAAAAGGTGAAATGAAGTAGAAGCAACAATGTACCCTGTTATCAATGATGTG
ACGCCTGTTCAGTCCACTCTCATCATGTAGGTAGCGTTCAAACTGCTCATCAATGTAGGAGATAATTGTC
TTGAAACAATCCCTGCAGTTGATGGCATCCCCGTAGCCGG
