>Addgene plasmid #71547 | pEGFP-N1_SEPT2 | addgene partial sequence | sequence record 141117 | CMV-F 5'-CGCAAATGGGCGGTAGGCGTG-3'
ACCGTCAGATCCGCTAGCGCTACCGGACTCAGATCTCGAGCCACCATGTCTAAGCAACAACCAACTCAGT
TTATAAATCCAGAAACTCCTGGCTATGTTGGATTTGCAAATCTTCCCAATCAAGTTCACCGAAAATCAGT
GAAGAAGGGGTTCGAGTTCACTCTGATGGTGGTTGGTGAATCTGGTCTAGGAAAATCAACTCTCATAAAC
AGCTTATTCCTGACTGATCTCTACCCAGAAAGAATTATTCCTGGAGCTGCAGAGAAAATTGAAAGAACTG
TCCAGATAGAGGCTTCGACTGTTGAGATTGAAGAGCGGGGTGTGAAGCTGCGGCTTACAGTAGTGGACAC
TCCCGGCTACGGGGATGCCATCAACTGCAGGGATTGTTTCAAGACAATTATCTCCTACATTGATGAGCAG
TTTGAACGCTACCTACATGATGAGAGTGGACTGAACAGGCGTCACATCATTGATAACAGGGTACATTGTT
GCTTCTACTTCATTTCACCTTTTGGACATGGACTGAAGCCCTTAGATGTTGCATTTATGAAAGCGATACA
CAATAAGGTGAATATTGTGCCTGTCATTGCGAAAGCTGACACTCTCACTCTGAAGGAGCGTGAGCGGCTT
AAGAAAAGGATTTTGGATGAAATTGAAGAGCATAGCATTAAAATCTATCACTTACCTGATGCAGAGTCAG
ATGAAGATGAAGACTTTAAGGAGCAGACTAGACTCCTCAAGGCCAGTATCCCATTCTCTGTGGTTGGCTC
CAACCAGTTGATTGAAGCCAAAGGCAAGAAGGTTAGAGGCCGTCTCTACCCATGGG
